>Addgene plasmid #86505 | CRAF_S259A_pcDNA3.1 | addgene full sequence | sequence record 171535 | Addgene NGS Result
CATTAATGAATCGGCCAACGCGCGGGGAGAGGCGGTTTGCGTATTGGGCGCTCTTCCGCTTCCTCGCTCA
CTGACTCGCTGCGCTCGGTCGTTCGGCTGCGGCGAGCGGTATCAGCTCACTCAAAGGCGGTAATACGGTT
ATCCACAGAATCAGGGGATAACGCAGGAAAGAACATGTGAGCAAAAGGCCAGCAAAAGGCCAGGAACCGT
AAAAAGGCCGCGTTGCTGGCGTTTTTCCATAGGCTCCGCCCCCCTGACGAGCATCACAAAAATCGACGCT
CAAGTCAGAGGTGGCGAAACCCGACAGGACTATAAAGATACCAGGCGTTTCCCCCTGGAAGCTCCCTCGT
GCGCTCTCCTGTTCCGACCCTGCCGCTTACCGGATACCTGTCCGCCTTTCTCCCTTCGGGAAGCGTGGCG
CTTTCTCATAGCTCACGCTGTAGGTATCTCAGTTCGGTGTAGGTCGTTCGCTCCAAGCTGGGCTGTGTGC
ACGAACCCCCCGTTCAGCCCGACCGCTGCGCCTTATCCGGTAACTATCGTCTTGAGTCCAACCCGGTAAG
ACACGACTTATCGCCACTGGCAGCAGCCACTGGTAACAGGATTAGCAGAGCGAGGTATGTAGGCGGTGCT
ACAGAGTTCTTGAAGTGGTGGCCTAACTACGGCTACACTAGAAGAACAGTATTTGGTATCTGCGCTCTGC
TGAAGCCAGTTACCTTCGGAAAAAGAGTTGGTAGCTCTTGATCCGGCAAACAAACCACCGCTGGTAGCGG
TGGTTTTTTTGTTTGCAAGCAGCAGATTACGCGCAGAAAAAAAGGATCTCAAGAAGATCCTTTGATCTTT
TCTACGGGGTCTGACGCTCAGTGGAACGAAAACTCACGTTAAGGGATTTTGGTCATGAGATTATCAAAAA
GGATCTTCACCTAGATCCTTTTAAATTAAAAATGAAGTTTTAAATCAATCTAAAGTATATATGAGTAAAC
TTGGTCTGACAGTTACCAATGCTTAATCAGTGAGGCACCTATCTCAGCGATCTGTCTATTTCGTTCATCC
ATAGTTGCCTGACTCCCCGTCGTGTAGATAACTACGATACGGGAGGGCTTACCATCTGGCCCCAGTGCTG
CAATGATACCGCGAGACCCACGCTCACCGGCTCCAGATTTATCAGCAATAAACCAGCCAGCCGGAAGGGC
CGAGCGCAGAAGTGGTCCTGCAACTTTATCCGCCTCCATCCAGTCTATTAATTGTTGCCGGGAAGCTAGA
GTAAGTAGTTCGCCAGTTAATAGTTTGCGCAACGTTGTTGCCATTGCTACAGGCATCGTGGTGTCACGCT
CGTCGTTTGGTATGGCTTCATTCAGCTCCGGTTCCCAACGATCAAGGCGAGTTACATGATCCCCCATGTT
GTGCAAAAAAGCGGTTAGCTCCTTCGGTCCTCCGATCGTTGTCAGAAGTAAGTTGGCCGCAGTGTTATCA
CTCATGGTTATGGCAGCACTGCATAATTCTCTTACTGTCATGCCATCCGTAAGATGCTTTTCTGTGACTG
GTGAGTACTCAACCAAGTCATTCTGAGAATAGTGTATGCGGCGACCGAGTTGCTCTTGCCCGGCGTCAAT
ACGGGATAATACCGCGCCACATAGCAGAACTTTAAAAGTGCTCATCATTGGAAAACGTTCTTCGGGGCGA
AAACTCTCAAGGATCTTACCGCTGTTGAGATCCAGTTCGATGTAACCCACTCGTGCACCCAACTGATCTT
CAGCATCTTTTACTTTCACCAGCGTTTCTGGGTGAGCAAAAACAGGAAGGCAAAATGCCGCAAAAAAGGG
AATAAGGGCGACACGGAAATGTTGAATACTCATACTCTTCCTTTTTCAATCTTATTGAAGCATTTATCAG
GGTTATTGTCTCATGAGCGGATACATATTTGAATGTATTTAGAAAAATAAACAAATAGGGGTTCCGCGCA
CATTTCCCCGAAAAGTGCCACCTGACGTCGACGGATCGGGAGATCTCCCGATCCCCTATGGTGCACTCTC
AGTACAATCTGCTCTGATGCCGCATAGTTAAGCCAGTATCTGCTCCCTGCTTGTGTGTTGGAGGTCGCTG
AGTAGTGCGCGAGCAAAATTTAAGCTACAACAAGGCAAGGCTTGACCGACAATTGCATGAAGAATCTGCT
TAGGGTTAGGCGTTTTGCGCTGCTTCGCGATGTACGGGCCAGATATACGCGTTGACATTGATTATTGACT
AGTTATTAATAGTAATCAATTACGGGGTCATTAGTTCATAGCCCATATATGGAGTTCCGCGTTACATAAC
TTACGGTAAATGGCCCGCCTGGCTGACCGCCCAACGACCCCCGCCCATTGACGTCAATAATGACGTATGT
TCCCATAGTAACGCCAATAGGGACTTTCCATTGACGTCAATGGGTGGAGTATTTACGGTAAACTGCCCAC
TTGGCAGTACATCAAGTGTATCATATGCCAAGTACGCCCCCTATTGACGTCAATGACGGTAAATGGCCCG
CCTGGCATTATGCCCAGTACATGACCTTATGGGACTTTCCTACTTGGCAGTACATCTACGTATTAGTCAT
CGCTATTACCATGGTGATGCGGTTTTGGCAGTACATCAATGGGCGTGGATAGCGGTTTGACTCACGGGGA
TTTCCAAGTCTCCACCCCATTGACGTCAATGGGAGTTTGTTTTGGCACCAAAATCAACGGGACTTTCCAA
AATGTCGTAACAACTCCGCCCCATTGACGCAAATGGGCGGTAGGCGTGTACGGTGGGAGGTCTATATAAG
CAGAGCTCTCTGGCTAACTAGAGAACCCACTGCTTACTGGCTTATCGAAATTAATACGACTCACTATAGG
GAGACCCAAGCTGGCTAGCGTTTAAACTTAAGCTTGGTACCGAGCTCGGATCCATGGATTACAAGGATGA
CGATGACAAGATGGAGCACATACAGGGAGCTTGGAAGACGATCAGCAATGGTTTTGGATTCAAAGATGCC
GTGTTTGATGGCTCCAGCTGCATCTCTCCTACAATAGTTCAGCAGTTTGGCTATCAGCGCCGGGCATCAG
ATGATGGCAAACTCACAGATCCTTCTAAGACAAGCAACACTATCCGTGTTTTCTTGCCGAACAAGCAAAG
AACAGTGGTCAATGTGCGAAATGGAATGAGCTTGCATGACTGCCTTATGAAAGCACTCAAGGTGAGGGGC
CTGCAACCAGAGTGCTGTGCAGTGTTCAGACTTCTCCACGAACACAAAGGTAAAAAAGCACGCTTAGATT
GGAATACTGATGCTGCGTCTTTGATTGGAGAAGAACTTCAAGTAGATTTCCTGGATCATGTTCCCCTCAC
AACACACAACTTTGCTCGGAAGACGTTCCTGAAGCTTGCCTTCTGTGACATCTGTCAGAAATTCCTGCTC
AATGGATTTCGATGTCAGACTTGTGGCTACAAATTTCATGAGCACTGTAGCACCAAAGTACCTACTATGT
GTGTGGACTGGAGTAACATCAGACAACTCTTATTGTTTCCAAATTCCACTATTGGTGATAGTGGAGTCCC
AGCACTACCTTCTTTGACTATGCGTCGTATGCGAGAGTCTGTTTCCAGGATGCCTGTTAGTTCTCAGCAC
AGATATTCTACACCTCACGCCTTCACCTTTAACACCTCCAGTCCCTCATCTGAAGGTTCCCTCTCCCAGA
GGCAGAGGTCGACAGCCACACCTAATGTCCACATGGTCAGCACCACCCTGCCTGTGGACAGCAGGATGAT
TGAGGATGCAATTCGAAGTCACAGCGAATCAGCCTCACCTTCAGCCCTGTCCAGTAGCCCCAACAATCTG
AGCCCAACAGGCTGGTCACAGCCGAAAACCCCCGTGCCAGCACAAAGAGAGCGGGCACCAGTATCTGGGA
CCCAGGAGAAAAACAAAATTAGGCCTCGTGGACAGAGAGATTCAAGCTATTATTGGGAAATAGAAGCCAG
TGAAGTGATGCTGTCCACTCGGATTGGGTCAGGCTCTTTTGGAACTGTTTATAAGGGTAAATGGCACGGA
GATGTTGCAGTAAAGATCCTAAAGGTTGTCGACCCAACCCCAGAGCAATTCCAGGCCTTCAGGAATGAGG
TGGCTGTTCTGCGCAAAACACGGCATGTGAACATTCTGCTTTTCATGGGGTACATGACAAAGGACAACCT
GGCAATTGTGACCCAGTGGTGCGAGGGCAGCAGCCTCTACAAACACCTGCATGTCCAGGAGACCAAGTTT
CAGATGTTCCAGCTAATTGACATTGCCCGGCAGACGGCTCAGGGAATGGACTATTTGCATGCAAAGAACA
TCATCCATAGAGACATGAAATCCAACAATATATTTCTCCATGAAGGCTTAACAGTGAAAATTGGAGATTT
TGGTTTGGCAACAGTAAAGTCACGCTGGAGTGGTTCTCAGCAGGTTGAACAACCTACTGGCTCTGTCCTC
TGGATGGCCCCAGAGGTGATCCGAATGCAGGATAACAACCCATTCAGTTTCCAGTCGGATGTCTACTCCT
ATGGCATCGTATTGTATGAACTGATGACGGGGGAGCTTCCTTATTCTCACATCAACAACCGAGATCAGAT
CATCTTCATGGTGGGCCGAGGATATGCCTCCCCAGATCTTAGTAAGCTATATAAGAACTGCCCCAAAGCA
ATGAAGAGGCTGGTAGCTGACTGTGTGAAGAAAGTAAAGGAAGAGAGGCCTCTTTTTCCCCAGATCCTGT
CTTCCATTGAGCTGCTCCAACACTCTCTACCGAAGATCAACCGGAGCGCTTCCGAGCCATCCTTGCATCG
GGCAGCCCACACTGAGGATATCAATGCTTGCACGCTGACCACGTCCCCGAGGCTGCCTGTCTTCTAGTGA
TCTAGAGGGCCCGTTTAAACCCGCTGATCAGCCTCGACTGTGCCTTCTAGTTGCCAGCCATCTGTTGTTT
GCCCCTCCCCCGTGCCTTCCTTGACCCTGGAAGGTGCCACTCCCACTGTCCTTTCCTAATAAAATGAGGA
AATTGCATCGCATTGTCTGAGTAGGTGTCATTCTATTCTGGGGGGTGGGGTGGGGCAGGACAGCAAGGGG
GAGGATTGGGAAGACAATAGCAGGCATGCTGGGGATGCGGTGGGCTCTATGGCTTCTGAGGCGGAAAGAA
CCAGCTGGGGCTCTAGGGGGTATCCCC
[124 nt withheld, positions 5208-5331]
C
[91 nt withheld, positions 5333-5423]
A
[49 nt withheld, positions 5425-5473]
CCTTTGACGTTGGAGTCCACGTTCTTT
[37 nt withheld, positions 5501-5537]
ACCCTATCTCGGTCTATTCTTTTGATTTATAAGGGATTTTGCCGATTTCGGCCTATTGGTTAAAAAATGA
GCTGATTTAACAAAAATTTAACGCGAATTAATTCTGTGGAATGTGTGTCAGTTAGGGTGTGGAAAGTCCC
CAGGCTCCCCAGCAGGCAGAAGTATGCAAAGCATGCATCTCAATTAGTCAGCAACCAGGTGTGGAAAGTC
CCCAGGCTCCCCAGCAGGCAGAAGTATGCAAAGCATGCATCTCAATTAGTCAGCAACCATAGTCCCGCCC
CTAACTCCGCCCATCCCGCCCCTAACTCCGCCCAGTTCCGCCCATTCTCCGCCCCATGGCTGACTAATTT
TTTTTATTTATGCAGAGGCCGAGGCCGCCTCTGCCTCTGAGCTATTCCAGAAGTAGTGAGGAGGCTTTTT
TGGAGGCCTAGGCTTTTGCAAAAAGCTCCCGGGAGCTTGTATATCCATTTTCGGATCTGATCAGCACGTG
ATGAAAAAGCCTGAACTCACCGCGACGTCTGTCGAGAAGTTTCTGATCGAAAAGTTCGACAGCGTCTCCG
ACCTGATGCAGCTCTCGGAGGGCGAAGAATCTCGTGCTTTCAGCTTCGATGTAGGAGGGCGTGGATATGT
CCTGCGGGTAAATAGCTGCGCCGATGGTTTCTACAAAGATCGTTATGTTTATCGGCACTTTGCATCGGCC
GCGCTCCCGATTCCGGAAGTGCTTGACATTGGGGAATTTAGCGAGAGCCTGACCTATTGCATCTCCCGCC
GTGCACAGGGTGTCACGTTGCAAGACCTGCCTGAAACCGAACTGCCCGCTGTTCTGCAGCCGGTCGCGGA
GGCCATGGATGCGATCGCTGCGGCCGATCTTAGCCAGACGAGCGGGTTCGGCCCATTCGGACCGCAAGGA
ATCGGTCAATACACTACATGGCGTGATTTCATATGCGCGATTGCTGATCCCCATGTGTATCACTGGCAAA
CTGTGATGGACGACACCGTCAGTGCGTCCGTCGCGCAGGCTCTCGATGAGCTGATGCTTTGGGCCGAGGA
CTGCCCCGAAGTCCGGCACCTCGTGCACGCGGATTTCGGCTCCAACAATGTCCTGACGGACAATGGCCGC
ATAACAGCGGTCATTGACTGGAGCGAGGCGATGTTCGGGGATTCCCAATACGAGGTCGCCAACATCTTCT
TCTGGAGGCCGTGGTTGGCTTGTATGGAGCAGCAGACGCGCTACTTCGAGCGGAGGCATCCGGAGCTTGC
AGGATCGCCGCGGCTCCGGGCGTATATGCTCCGCATTGGTCTTGACCAACTCTATCAGAGCTTGGTTGAC
GGCAATTTCGATGATGCAGCTTGGGCGCAGGGTCGATGCGACGCAATCGTCCGATCCGGAGCCGGGACTG
TCGGGCGTACACAAATCGCCCGCAGAAGCGCGGCCGTCTGGACCGATGGCTGTGTAGAAGTACTCGCCGA
TAGTGGAAACCGACGCCCCAGCACTCGTCCGAGGGCAAAGGAATAGCACGTGCTACGAGATTTCGATTCC
ACCGCCGCCTTCTATGAAAGGTTGGGCTTCGGAATCGTTTTCCGGGACGCCGGCTGGATGATCCTCCAGC
GCGGGGATCTCATGCTGGAGTTCTTCGCCCACCCCAACTTGTTTATTGCAGCTTATAATGGTTACAAATA
AAGCAATAGCATCACAAATTTCACAAATAAAGCATTTTTTTCACTGCATTCTAGTTGTGGTTTGTCCAAA
CTCATCAATGTATCTTATCATGTCTGTATACCGTCGACCTCTAGCTAGAGCTTGGCGTAATCATGGTCAT
AGCTGTTTCCTGTGTGAAATTGTTATCCGCTCACAATTCCACACAACATACGAGCCGGAAGCATAAAGTG
TAAAGCCTGGGGTGCCTAATGAGTGAGCTAACTCACATTAATTGCGTTGCGCTCACTGCCCGCTTTCCAG
TCGGGAAACCTGTCGTGCCAGCTG
Features (pLannotate 1.2.2; 21 found; start..end, strand, type, name):
    234..822     -  rep_origin     ori: high-copy-number ColE1/pMB1/pBR322/pUC origin of replication
    993..1853    -  CDS            AmpR: β-lactamase; bla; confers resistance to ampicillin, carbenicillin, and related antibiotics
   1854..1958    -  promoter       AmpR promoter: bla
   2017..2069    -  misc_feature   bom (fragment): basis of mobility region from pBR322
   2224..2603    +  enhancer       CMV enhancer: human cytomegalovirus immediate early enhancer
   2604..2807    +  promoter       CMV promoter: human cytomegalovirus (CMV) immediate early promoter
   2803..2836    +  LTR            5' LTR (truncated) (fragment): truncated 5' long terminal repeat (LTR) from HIV-1
   2852..2870    +  promoter       T7 promoter: promoter for bacteriophage T7 RNA polymerase
   2927..2950    +  CDS            FLAG: FLAG® epitope tag, followed by an enterokinase cleavage site
   2951..4894    +  CDS            RAF1: RAF1_HUMAN - Also known as RAF. Experimental evidence at protein level: Swiss-Prot protein existence level 1. Serine/threonine-protein kinase that acts as a regulatory link between the membrane-associated Ras GTPases and the MAPK/ERK cascade, and this critical regulatory link functions as a switch determining cell fate decisions including proliferation, differentiation, apoptosis, survival and oncogenic transformation. RAF1 activation initiates a mitogen-activated protein kinase (MAPK) cascade that comprises a sequential phosphorylation of the dual-specific MAPK kinases (MAP2K1/MEK1 and MAP2K2
   4938..5162    +  polyA_signal   bGH poly(A) signal: bovine growth hormone polyadenylation signal
   5166..5187    +  promoter       SV40 promoter (fragment): SV40 enhancer and early promoter
   5208..5636    +  rep_origin     f1 ori (sequence partly withheld): f1 bacteriophage origin of replication; arrow indicates direction of (+) strand synthesis
   5650..5979    +  promoter       SV40 promoter: SV40 enhancer and early promoter
   6028..7050    +  CDS            hph: KHYB_ECOLX - Experimental evidence at protein level: Swiss-Prot protein existence level 1. The aminoglycoside phosphotransferases achieve inactivation of their antibiotic substrates by phosphorylation. Only phosphorylates hygromycin and closely related compounds such as demethyl analogs and destomycin. From Escherichia coli.
   7063..7188    +  CDS            ble (fragment): BLE_KLEPN - Experimental evidence at protein level: Swiss-Prot protein existence level 1. Binding protein with a strong affinity to the bleomycin family of antibiotics. Binds to CL990; an antimitotic-antibiotic compound. From Klebsiella pneumoniae.
   7183..7304    +  polyA_signal   SV40 poly(A) signal: SV40 polyadenylation signal
   7377..7393    -  protein_bind   lac operator: The lac repressor binds to the lac operator to inhibit transcription in E. coli. This inhibition can be relieved by adding lactose or isopropyl-β-D-thiogalactopyranoside (IPTG). lac repressor encoded by lacI
   7401..7431    -  promoter       lac promoter: promoter for the E. coli lac operon
   7446..7467    -  protein_bind   CAP binding site: CAP binding activates transcription in the presence of cAMP. E. coli catabolite activator protein
   7480..51      -  CDS            lacI (fragment) (across the origin): lac repressor; lacI; The lac repressor binds to the lac operator to inhibit transcription in E. coli. This inhibition can be relieved by adding lactose or isopropyl-β-D-thiogalactopyranoside (IPTG).
