[The description below was written by a language model from this plasmid's Addgene catalogue record and pLannotate feature annotations shown in this document.]
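Description:
CRAF_S259A_pcDNA3.1 is a 7.5 kb mammalian expression plasmid built on the hygromycin-selectable form of the pcDNA3.1 backbone. It is maintained in E. coli through a high-copy ColE1/pUC-type origin and an ampicillin resistance (β-lactamase) gene. An f1 origin is also present, which in principle allows single-stranded DNA production. For selection in mammalian cells, an SV40 enhancer/early promoter drives the hygromycin phosphotransferase gene (hph), terminated by an SV40 polyadenylation signal. The automated annotation also flags short fragments, including pieces of ble, lacI, bom and an HIV-1 LTR, plus lac promoter/operator elements. These look like backbone remnants or partial sequence matches rather than functional parts of the design.

The payload is human RAF1 (CRAF, Raf-1), the serine/threonine kinase that links membrane-associated RAS GTPases to the MEK/ERK cascade. It carries an S259A substitution and an N-terminal FLAG epitope for detection or immunoprecipitation. The record does not explain the reason for the mutation, although Ser259 is generally known as an inhibitory phosphorylation site involved in 14-3-3 binding, so replacing it with alanine is commonly used to relieve that autoinhibition. Transcription comes from the CMV immediate-early enhancer and promoter and ends at the bovine growth hormone polyadenylation signal. A T7 promoter sits upstream of the coding sequence and could support in vitro transcription. The insert was introduced by Gibson assembly. The stated purpose is expression of CRAF S259A in mammalian cells, and the plasmid was deposited with a study of RAS-ERK signalling dynamics that used an engineered RAS activation system.
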