Addgene plasmid #86505: CRAF_S259A_pcDNA3.1
Purpose: Expresses CRAF_S259A in mammalian cells
Depositing lab: Dustin Maly. Depositing organization: University of Washington. Publication: A computationally engineered RAS rheostat reveals RAS-ERK signaling dynamics. Rose JC, Huang PS, Camp ND, Ye J, Leidal AM, Goreshnik I, Trevillian BM, Dickinson MS, Cunningham-Bryant D, Debnath J, Baker D, Wolf-Yadlin A, Maly DJ. Nat Chem Biol. 2016 Nov 21. doi: 10.1038/nchembio.2244. PubMed 27870838.
Backbone
  Vector backbone: pcDNA3.1
  Backbone size w/o insert (bp): 5574
  Total vector size (bp): 7521
  Vector type: Mammalian Expression
  Selectable markers: Hygromycin
Growth in bacteria
  Bacterial resistance: Ampicillin, 100 μg/mL
  Growth temperature: 37°C
  Growth strain: DH5alpha
  Copy number: High Copy
Gene/Insert
  Gene/Insert name: CRAF (alt names: RAF1; Raf-1 proto-oncogene, serine/threonine kinase; C-RAF)
  Species: H. sapiens (human)
  Insert size (bp): 1977
  Mutation: S259A
  GenBank ID: NM_002880.3
  Entrez Gene: RAF1 (a.k.a. CMD1NN, CRAF, NS5, Raf-1, c-Raf)
  Promoter: CMV
  Tag / fusion protein: FLAG (N terminal on insert)
  Cloning method: Gibson Cloning
  Sequencing primers: 5′ CMV_F; 3′ BGHR
Terms and licenses: Academic/Nonprofit Terms; Industry Terms: Not Available to Industry
How to cite: CRAF_S259A_pcDNA3.1 was a gift from Dustin Maly (Addgene plasmid # 86505 ; http://n2t.net/addgene:86505 ; RRID:Addgene_86505)
